>Addgene plasmid #217802 | Click editor utilizing mSA for template recruitment - pCMV-T7-mSA-nCas9-EcKlenow (JO1391) | addgene full sequence | sequence record 432882 | Addgene NGS Result
GAAGATCCTTTGATCTTTTCTACGGGGTCTGACGCTCAGTGGAACGAAAACTCACGTTAAGGGATTTTGG
TCATGAGATTATCAAAAAGGATCTTCACCTAGATCCTTTTAAATTAAAAATGAAGTTTTAAATCAATCTA
AAGTATATATGAGTAAACTTGGTCTGACAGTTACCAATGCTTAATCAGTGAGGCACCTATCTCAGCGATC
TGTCTATTTCGTTCATCCATAGTTGCCTGACTCCCCGTCGTGTAGATAACTACGATACGGGAGGGCTTAC
CATCTGGCCCCAGTGCTGCAATGATACCGCGCGAACCACGCTCACCGGCTCCAGATTTATCAGCAATAAA
CCAGCCAGCCGGAAGGGCCGAGCGCAGAAGTGGTCCTGCAACTTTATCCGCCTCCATCCAGTCTATTAAT
TGTTGCCGGGAAGCTAGAGTAAGTAGTTCGCCAGTTAATAGTTTGCGCAACGTTGTTGCCATTGCTACAG
GCATCGTGGTGTCACGCTCGTCGTTTGGTATGGCTTCATTCAGCTCCGGTTCCCAACGATCAAGGCGAGT
TACATGATCCCCCATGTTGTGCAAAAAAGCGGTTAGCTCCTTCGGTCCTCCGATCGTTGTCAGAAGTAAG
TTGGCCGCAGTGTTATCACTCATGGTTATGGCAGCACTGCATAATTCTCTTACTGTCATGCCATCCGTAA
GATGCTTTTCTGTGACTGGTGAGTACTCAACCAAGTCATTCTGAGAATAGTGTATGCGGCGACCGAGTTG
CTCTTGCCCGGCGTCAATACGGGATAATACCGCGCCACATAGCAGAACTTTAAAAGTGCTCATCATTGGA
AAACGTTCTTCGGGGCGAAAACTCTCAAGGATCTTACCGCTGTTGAGATCCAGTTCGATGTAACCCACTC
GTGCACCCAACTGATCTTCAGCATCTTTTACTTTCACCAGCGTTTCTGGGTGAGCAAAAACAGGAAGGCA
AAATGCCGCAAAAAAGGGAATAAGGGCGACACGGAAATGTTGAATACTCATACTCTTCCTTTTTCAATAT
TATTGAAGCATTTATCAGGGTTATTGTCTCATGAGCGGATACATATTTGAATGTATTTAGAAAAATAAAC
AAATAGGGGTTCCGCGCACATTTCCCCGAAAAGTGCCACCTGACGTCGACGGATCGGGAGATCGATCTCC
CGATCCCCTAGGGTCGACTCTCAGTACAATCTGCTCTGATGCCGCATAGTTAAGCCAGTATCTGCTCCCT
GCTTGTGTGTTGGAGGTCGCTGAGTAGTGCGCGAGCAAAATTTAAGCTACAACAAGGCAAGGCTTGACCG
ACAATTGCATGAAGAATCTGCTTAGGGTTAGGCGTTTTGCGCTGCTTCGCGATGTACGGGCCAGATATAC
GCGTTGACATTGATTATTGACTAGTTATTAATAGTAATCAATTACGGGGTCATTAGTTCATAGCCCATAT
ATGGAGTTCCGCGTTACATAACTTACGGTAAATGGCCCGCCTGGCTGACCGCCCAACGACCCCCGCCCAT
TGACGTCAATAATGACGTATGTTCCCATAGTAACGCCAATAGGGACTTTCCATTGACGTCAATGGGTGGA
GTATTTACGGTAAACTGCCCACTTGGCAGTACATCAAGTGTATCATATGCCAAGTACGCCCCCTATTGAC
GTCAATGACGGTAAATGGCCCGCCTGGCATTATGCCCAGTACATGACCTTATGGGACTTTCCTACTTGGC
AGTACATCTACGTATTAGTCATCGCTATTACCATGGTGATGCGGTTTTGGCAGTACATCAATGGGCGTGG
ATAGCGGTTTGACTCACGGGGATTTCCAAGTCTCCACCCCATTGACGTCAATGGGAGTTTGTTTTGGCAC
CAAAATCAACGGGACTTTCCAAAATGTCGTAACAACTCCGCCCCATTGACGCAAATGGGCGGTAGGCGTG
TACGGTGGGAGGTCTATATAAGCAGAGCTGGTTTAGTGAACCGTCAGATCCGCTAGAGATCCGCGGCCGC
TAATACGACTCACTATAGGGAGAGCCGCCACCATGGGGGCCCAGCCGGCCAGATCTATGGCGGAAGCGGG
TATCACCGGCACGTGGTACAACCAGTCTGGTTCTACCTTCACCGTTACCGCGGGTGCGGACGGTAACCTG
ACCGGTCAGTACGAAAACCGTGCGCAGGGCACTGGTTGCCAGAACTCTCCGTACACCCTGACCGGTCGTT
ACAACGGTACCAAACTGGAATGGCGTGTTGAATGGAACAACTCTACCGAAAACTGCCACTCTCGTACCGA
ATGGCGTGGTCAGTACCAGGGTGGTGCGGAAGCGCGTATCAACACCCAGTGGAACCTGACCTACGAAGGT
GGTTCTGGTCCGGCGACCGAACAGGGTCAGGACACCTTCACCAAAGTTAAACCGTCTGCGGCGTCTGGAT
CCAGCGCTGGAGGCGGTGGCTCCGGAGGAGGCGGAAGCGGAGGAGGAGGTAGCGGACCTAAGAAAAAGAG
GAAGGTGGCGGCCGCTGGATCCGACAAGAAGTACAGCATCGGCCTGGACATCGGCACCAACTCTGTGGGC
TGGGCCGTGATCACCGACGAGTACAAGGTGCCCAGCAAGAAATTCAAGGTGCTGGGCAACACCGACCGGC
ACAGCATCAAGAAGAACCTGATCGGAGCCCTGCTGTTCGACAGCGGCGAAACAGCCGAGGCCACCCGGCT
GAAGAGAACCGCCAGAAGAAGATACACCAGACGGAAGAACCGGATCTGCTATCTGCAAGAGATCTTCAGC
AACGAGATGGCCAAGGTGGACGACAGCTTCTTCCACAGACTGGAAGAGTCCTTCCTGGTGGAAGAGGATA
AGAAGCACGAGCGGCACCCCATCTTCGGCAACATCGTGGACGAGGTGGCCTACCACGAGAAGTACCCCAC
CATCTACCACCTGAGAAAGAAACTGGTGGACAGCACCGACAAGGCCGACCTGCGGCTGATCTATCTGGCC
CTGGCCCACATGATCAAGTTCCGGGGCCACTTCCTGATCGAGGGCGACCTGAACCCCGACAACAGCGACG
TGGACAAGCTGTTCATCCAGCTGGTGCAGACCTACAACCAGCTGTTCGAGGAAAACCCCATCAACGCCAG
CGGCGTGGACGCCAAGGCCATCCTGTCTGCCAGACTGAGCAAGAGCAGACGGCTGGAAAATCTGATCGCC
CAGCTGCCCGGCGAGAAGAAGAATGGCCTGTTCGGAAACCTGATTGCCCTGAGCCTGGGCCTGACCCCCA
ACTTCAAGAGCAACTTCGACCTGGCCGAGGATGCCAAACTGCAGCTGAGCAAGGACACCTACGACGACGA
CCTGGACAACCTGCTGGCCCAGATCGGCGACCAGTACGCCGACCTGTTTCTGGCCGCCAAGAACCTGTCC
GACGCCATCCTGCTGAGCGACATCCTGAGAGTGAACACCGAGATCACCAAGGCCCCCCTGAGCGCCTCTA
TGATCAAGAGATACGACGAGCACCACCAGGACCTGACCCTGCTGAAAGCTCTCGTGCGGCAGCAGCTGCC
TGAGAAGTACAAAGAGATTTTCTTCGACCAGAGCAAGAACGGCTACGCCGGCTACATTGACGGCGGAGCC
AGCCAGGAAGAGTTCTACAAGTTCATCAAGCCCATCCTGGAAAAGATGGACGGCACCGAGGAACTGCTCG
TGAAGCTGAACAGAGAGGACCTGCTGCGGAAGCAGCGGACCTTCGACAACGGCAGCATCCCCCACCAGAT
CCACCTGGGAGAGCTGCACGCCATTCTGCGGCGGCAGGAAGATTTTTACCCATTCCTGAAGGACAACCGG
GAAAAGATCGAGAAGATCCTGACCTTCCGCATCCCCTACTACGTGGGCCCTCTGGCCAGGGGAAACAGCA
GATTCGCCTGGATGACCAGAAAGAGCGAGGAAACCATCACCCCCTGGAACTTCGAGGAAGTGGTGGACAA
GGGCGCTTCCGCCCAGAGCTTCATCGAGCGGATGACCAACTTCGATAAGAACCTGCCCAACGAGAAGGTG
CTGCCCAAGCACAGCCTGCTGTACGAGTACTTCACCGTGTATAACGAGCTGACCAAAGTGAAATACGTGA
CCGAGGGAATGAGAAAGCCCGCCTTCCTGAGCGGCGAGCAGAAAAAGGCCATCGTGGACCTGCTGTTCAA
GACCAACCGGAAAGTGACCGTGAAGCAGCTGAAAGAGGACTACTTCAAGAAAATCGAGTGCTTCGACTCC
GTGGAAATCTCCGGCGTGGAAGATCGGTTCAACGCCTCCCTGGGCACATACCACGATCTGCTGAAAATTA
TCAAGGACAAGGACTTCCTGGACAATGAGGAAAACGAGGACATTCTGGAAGATATCGTGCTGACCCTGAC
ACTGTTTGAGGACAGAGAGATGATCGAGGAACGGCTGAAAACCTATGCCCACCTGTTCGACGACAAAGTG
ATGAAGCAGCTGAAGCGGCGGAGATACACCGGCTGGGGCAGGCTGAGCCGGAAGCTGATCAACGGCATCC
GGGACAAGCAGTCCGGCAAGACAATCCTGGATTTCCTGAAGTCCGACGGCTTCGCCAACAGAAACTTCAT
GCAGCTGATCCACGACGACAGCCTGACCTTTAAAGAGGACATCCAGAAAGCCCAGGTGTCCGGCCAGGGC
GATAGCCTGCACGAGCACATTGCCAATCTGGCCGGCAGCCCCGCCATTAAGAAGGGCATCCTGCAGACAG
TGAAGGTGGTGGACGAGCTCGTGAAAGTGATGGGCCGGCACAAGCCCGAGAACATCGTGATCGAAATGGC
CAGAGAGAACCAGACCACCCAGAAGGGACAGAAGAACAGCCGCGAGAGAATGAAGCGGATCGAAGAGGGC
ATCAAAGAGCTGGGCAGCCAGATCCTGAAAGAACACCCCGTGGAAAACACCCAGCTGCAGAACGAGAAGC
TGTACCTGTACTACCTGCAGAATGGGCGGGATATGTACGTGGACCAGGAACTGGACATCAACCGGCTGTC
CGACTACGATGTGGACGCTATCGTGCCTCAGAGCTTTCTGAAGGACGACTCCATCGACAACAAGGTGCTG
ACCAGAAGCGACAAGAACCGGGGCAAGAGCGACAACGTGCCCTCCGAAGAGGTCGTGAAGAAGATGAAGA
ACTACTGGCGGCAGCTGCTGAACGCCAAGCTGATTACCCAGAGAAAGTTCGACAATCTGACCAAGGCCGA
GAGAGGCGGCCTGAGCGAACTGGATAAGGCCGGCTTCATCAAGAGACAGCTGGTGGAAACCCGGCAGATC
ACAAAGCACGTGGCACAGATCCTGGACTCCCGGATGAACACTAAGTACGACGAGAATGACAAGCTGATCC
GGGAAGTGAAAGTGATCACCCTGAAGTCCAAGCTGGTGTCCGATTTCCGGAAGGATTTCCAGTTTTACAA
AGTGCGCGAGATCAACAACTACCACCACGCCCACGACGCCTACCTGAACGCCGTCGTGGGAACCGCCCTG
ATCAAAAAGTACCCTAAGCTGGAAAGCGAGTTCGTGTACGGCGACTACAAGGTGTACGACGTGCGGAAGA
TGATCGCCAAGAGCGAGCAGGAAATCGGCAAGGCTACCGCCAAGTACTTCTTCTACAGCAACATCATGAA
CTTTTTCAAGACCGAGATTACCCTGGCCAACGGCGAGATCCGGAAGCGGCCTCTGATCGAGACAAACGGC
GAAACCGGGGAGATCGTGTGGGATAAGGGCCGGGATTTTGCCACCGTGCGGAAAGTGCTGAGCATGCCCC
AAGTGAATATCGTGAAAAAGACCGAGGTGCAGACAGGCGGCTTCAGCAAAGAGTCTATCCTGCCCAAGAG
GAACAGCGATAAGCTGATCGCCAGAAAGAAGGACTGGGACCCTAAGAAGTACGGCGGCTTCGACAGCCCC
ACCGTGGCCTATTCTGTGCTGGTGGTGGCCAAAGTGGAAAAGGGCAAGTCCAAGAAACTGAAGAGTGTGA
AAGAGCTGCTGGGGATCACCATCATGGAAAGAAGCAGCTTCGAGAAGAATCCCATCGACTTTCTGGAAGC
CAAGGGCTACAAAGAAGTGAAAAAGGACCTGATCATCAAGCTGCCTAAGTACTCCCTGTTCGAGCTGGAA
AACGGCCGGAAGAGAATGCTGGCCTCTGCCGGCGAACTGCAGAAGGGAAACGAACTGGCCCTGCCCTCCA
AATATGTGAACTTCCTGTACCTGGCCAGCCACTATGAGAAGCTGAAGGGCTCCCCCGAGGATAATGAGCA
GAAACAGCTGTTTGTGGAACAGCACAAGCACTACCTGGACGAGATCATCGAGCAGATCAGCGAGTTCTCC
AAGAGAGTGATCCTGGCCGACGCTAATCTGGACAAAGTGCTGTCCGCCTACAACAAGCACCGGGATAAGC
CCATCAGAGAGCAGGCCGAGAATATCATCCACCTGTTTACCCTGACCAATCTGGGAGCCCCTGCCGCCTT
CAAGTACTTTGACACCACCATCGACCGGAAGAGGTACACCAGCACCAAAGAGGTGCTGGACGCCACCCTG
ATCCACCAGAGCATCACCGGCCTGTACGAGACACGGATCGACCTGTCTCAGCTGGGAGGTGACTCCGGCG
GAAGCTCTGGTGGCAGCAAGCGGACCGCCGACGGCTCTGAATTCGAGAGCCCTAAGAAGAAAAGAAAGGT
GAGCGGAGGCTCTAGCGGCGGAAGCGTTATCTCCTACGACAACTACGTGACCATCCTGGACGAAGAGACA
CTGAAGGCTTGGATCGCTAAACTGGAAAAAGCCCCTGTGTTCGCCTTCGCCACCGCCACCGACTCCTTAG
ATAACATCAGCGCCAACCTGGTGGGCCTGTCTTTCGCCATCGAGCCTGGCGTGGCCGCCTACATCCCCGT
GGCCCACGATTACCTGGATGCCCCAGATCAAATCAGCAGAGAGAGAGCACTGGAGCTCCTGAAGCCCCTG
CTGGAGGACGAGAAGGCCCTGAAGGTGGGACAGAACCTGAAATACGATAGGGGAATCCTGGCTAATTACG
GCATCGAGCTGAGAGGCATCGCCTTCGATACCATGCTGGAATCTTACATCCTGAACAGCGTGGCCGGCCG
CCACGACATGGACAGCCTGGCTGAACGGTGGCTGAAGCACAAAACCATCACCTTCGAAGAGATCGCCGGA
AAGGGCAAGAACCAGCTGACATTTAATCAGATCGCACTGGAAGAAGCCGGCAGATACGCCGCTGAGGACG
CCGACGTGACCCTTCAGCTGCACCTGAAGATGTGGCCCGATCTGCAGAAGCACAAGGGCCCACTAAACGT
GTTCGAGAACATCGAGATGCCTCTGGTGCCCGTCCTGAGCAGAATCGAGAGGAATGGCGTGAAGATCGAC
CCCAAGGTGCTGCACAACCACAGCGAGGAACTGACACTGCGGCTGGCCGAGCTGGAAAAGAAGGCCCACG
AAATCGCCGGCGAGGAGTTCAACCTGTCTAGCACCAAGCAGCTACAAACAATCCTGTTCGAGAAGCAGGG
CATTAAGCCTCTGAAAAAGACACCTGGCGGAGCCCCCAGCACCAGCGAAGAAGTGCTGGAGGAACTGGCG
CTGGATTACCCTCTGCCCAAAGTGATCCTGGAATATAGAGGACTGGCCAAGCTGAAGTCTACATACACCG
ACAAGCTGCCTCTGATGATCAACCCCAAGACCGGCCGGGTGCATACATCTTATCACCAGGCCGTGACAGC
CACCGGCCGGCTGAGCAGCACAGATCCTAACCTGCAAAACATCCCAGTGCGGAACGAAGAGGGCAGAAGA
ATCAGACAGGCTTTCATTGCCCCTGAGGACTACGTCATCGTGTCTGCTGACTACAGCCAGATAGAACTGA
GAATCATGGCCCATCTGTCTCGGGACAAGGGCCTGCTGACCGCTTTTGCAGAAGGCAAGGACATCCACAG
AGCCACCGCTGCCGAAGTGTTCGGCCTGCCTCTGGAAACAGTGACCAGCGAGCAAAGAAGGTCCGCCAAG
GCCATTAACTTCGGCCTGATCTACGGCATGAGCGCCTTTGGCCTGGCCAGACAGCTCAACATCCCTAGAA
AGGAGGCCCAGAAATACATGGACCTGTACTTCGAGCGGTACCCCGGCGTGCTGGAGTACATGGAACGGAC
CAGAGCCCAGGCTAAAGAGCAGGGATACGTGGAAACCCTGGATGGCCGGAGACTGTATCTGCCTGACATC
AAGAGCAGCAACGGCGCCAGAAGAGCCGCCGCTGAGAGAGCTGCTATCAACGCCCCTATGCAGGGCACCG
CCGCCGACATCATCAAGCGGGCCATGATCGCCGTGGACGCCTGGCTGCAGGCCGAGCAGCCTAGAGTGCG
GATGATCATGCAGGTGCACGACGAGCTGGTGTTTGAGGTGCACAAGGACGACGTGGATGCTGTGGCCAAG
CAGATTCACCAGCTGATGGAAAATTGCACCAGACTGGACGTGCCACTGCTGGTCGAGGTTGGAAGCGGAG
AGAATTGGGACCAGGCCCACTCTGGCGGCTCAAAAAGAACCGCCGACGGCAGCGAATTCGAGTCTCCCAA
GAAGAAGAGGAAAGTCTGACCGGTCATCATCACCATCACCATTGAGTTTAAACCCGCTGATCAGCCTCGA
CTGTGCCTTCTAGTTGCCAGCCATCTGTTGTTTGCCCCTCCCCCGTGCCTTCCTTGACCCTGGAAGGTGC
CACTCCCACTGTCCTTTCCTAATAAAATGAGGAAATTGCATCGCATTGTCTGAGTAGGTGTCATTCTATT
CTGGGGGGTGGGGTGGGGCAGGACAGCAAGGGGGAGGATTGGGAAGACAATAGCAGGCATGCTGGGGATG
CGGTGGGCTCTATGGCTTCTGAGGCGGAAAGAACCAGCTGGGGCTCGATACCGTCGACCTCTAGCTAGAG
CTTGGCGTAATCATGGTCATAGCTGTTTCCTGTGTGAAATTGTTATCCGCTCACAATTCCACACAACATA
CGAGCCGGAAGCATAAAGTGTAAAGCCTAGGGTGCCTAATGAGTGAGCTAACTCACATTAATTGCGTTGC
GCTCACTGCCCGCTTTCCAGTCGGGAAACCTGTCGTGCCAGCTGCATTAATGAATCGGCCAACGCGCGGG
GAGAGGCGGTTTGCGTATTGGGCGCTCTTCCGCTTCCTCGCTCACTGACTCGCTGCGCTCGGTCGTTCGG
CTGCGGCGAGCGGTATCAGCTCACTCAAAGGCGGTAATACGGTTATCCACAGAATCAGGGGATAACGCAG
GAAAGAACATGTGAGCAAAAGGCCAGCAAAAGGCCAGGAACCGTAAAAAGGCCGCGTTGCTGGCGTTTTT
CCATAGGCTCCGCCCCCCTGACGAGCATCACAAAAATCGACGCTCAAGTCAGAGGTGGCGAAACCCGACA
GGACTATAAAGATACCAGGCGTTTCCCCCTGGAAGCTCCCTCGTGCGCTCTCCTGTTCCGACCCTGCCGC
TTACCGGATACCTGTCCGCCTTTCTCCCTTCGGGAAGCGTGGCGCTTTCTCATAGCTCACGCTGTAGGTA
TCTCAGTTCGGTGTAGGTCGTTCGCTCCAAGCTGGGCTGTGTGCACGAACCCCCCGTTCAGCCCGACCGC
TGCGCCTTATCCGGTAACTATCGTCTTGAGTCCAACCCGGTAAGACACGACTTATCGCCACTGGCAGCAG
CCACTGGTAACAGGATTAGCAGAGCGAGGTATGTAGGCGGTGCTACAGAGTTCTTGAAGTGGTGGCCTAA
CTACGGCTACACTAGAAGAACAGTATTTGGTATCTGCGCTCTGCTGAAGCCAGTTACCTTCGGAAAAAGA
GTTGGTAGCTCTTGATCCGGCAAACAAACCACCGCTGGTAGCGGTGGTTTTTTTGTTTGCAAGCAGCAGA
TTACGCGCAGAAAAAAAGGATCTCAA
Features (pLannotate 1.2.2; 18 found; start..end, strand, type, name):
    171..1031    -  CDS            AmpR: β-lactamase; bla; confers resistance to ampicillin, carbenicillin, and related antibiotics
   1032..1136    -  promoter       AmpR promoter: bla
   1207..1251    -  misc_feature   bom (fragment): basis of mobility region from pBR322
   1406..1785    +  enhancer       CMV enhancer: human cytomegalovirus immediate early enhancer
   1786..1989    +  promoter       CMV promoter: human cytomegalovirus (CMV) immediate early promoter
   2031..2049    +  promoter       T7 promoter: promoter for bacteriophage T7 RNA polymerase
   2090..2431    +  CDS            mSA: monomeric streptavidin/rhizavidin hybrid (Lim et al., 2013)
   2543..4144    +  CDS            Cas9(N): N-terminal portion of Streptococcus pyogenes Cas9 (Zetsche et al., 2015)
   4145..6639    +  CDS            Cas9(C) (fragment): C-terminal portion of Streptococcus pyogenes Cas9 (Zetsche et al., 2015)
   6743..8560    +  CDS            polA (fragment): DPO1_ECOLI - Also known as resA. Experimental evidence at protein level: Swiss-Prot protein existence level 1. In addition to polymerase activity, this DNA polymerase exhibits 3'-5' and 5'-3' exonuclease activity. It is able to utilize nicked circular duplex DNA as a template and can unwind the parental DNA strand from its template. From Escherichia coli (strain K12).
   8681..8905    +  polyA_signal   bGH poly(A) signal: bovine growth hormone polyadenylation signal
   8909..8930    +  promoter       SV40 promoter (fragment): SV40 enhancer and early promoter
   8935..8951    +  misc_feature   MCS (fragment): pBluescript multiple cloning site
   9000..9016    -  protein_bind   lac operator: The lac repressor binds to the lac operator to inhibit transcription in E. coli. This inhibition can be relieved by adding lactose or isopropyl-β-D-thiogalactopyranoside (IPTG). lac repressor encoded by lacI
   9024..9054    -  promoter       lac promoter: promoter for the E. coli lac operon
   9069..9090    -  protein_bind   CAP binding site: CAP binding activates transcription in the presence of cAMP. E. coli catabolite activator protein
   9103..9195    -  CDS            lacI (fragment): lac repressor; lacI; The lac repressor binds to the lac operator to inhibit transcription in E. coli. This inhibition can be relieved by adding lactose or isopropyl-β-D-thiogalactopyranoside (IPTG).
   9378..9966    -  rep_origin     ori: high-copy-number ColE1/pMB1/pBR322/pUC origin of replication
