[The description below was written by a language model from this plasmid's Addgene catalogue record and pLannotate feature annotations shown in this document.]
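Description:
pCMV-T7-mSA-nCas9-EcKlenow (JO1391) is a roughly 10 kb mammalian expression and in vitro transcription plasmid encoding a variant "click editor", a genome-writing fusion protein that couples a Cas9 nickase to a DNA-dependent DNA polymerase. It was built by Gibson cloning into the pCMV-T7-SpCas9-P2A-EGFP backbone. It is propagated in E. coli as a high-copy plasmid through a ColE1/pUC-type origin, with ampicillin selection from the β-lactamase gene. Small remnants of lac regulatory elements, an SV40 promoter fragment, a multiple cloning site fragment and a bom fragment are backbone leftovers rather than functional parts of the payload. No mammalian selection marker or fluorescent reporter is annotated.

The single open reading frame sits downstream of the CMV enhancer/promoter, followed immediately by a T7 promoter. The same cassette can therefore drive expression in transfected mammalian cells or serve as a template for T7 transcription of mRNA, and it ends at a bovine growth hormone polyadenylation signal. The encoded protein reads, from N to C terminus, mSA (a monomeric streptavidin/rhizavidin hybrid), a linker, an SV40 NLS, SpCas9 carrying the H840A nickase mutation, a bipartite NLS, the E. coli DNA polymerase I Klenow fragment made exonuclease-deficient by D355A/E357A, and a final bipartite NLS. The annotation software splits Cas9 into two adjacent segments, but they are contiguous.

According to the record, this is a variant of the CE1 click editor in which mSA takes over template recruitment. As a biotin-binding domain, mSA would presumably tether a biotinylated DNA template, though the record does not state this. The nickase would then expose a genomic 3′ end for the Klenow polymerase to extend. No guide RNA cassette is annotated, so the guide and template are presumably supplied separately.
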