Addgene plasmid #217802: Click editor utilizing mSA for template recruitment - pCMV-T7-mSA-nCas9-EcKlenow (JO1391)
Purpose: Variant CE1 construct with mSA for template recruitment, expressed from CMV or T7 promoters.
Depositing lab: Benjamin Kleinstiver. Depositing organization: Massachusetts General Hospital. Publication: Click editing enables programmable genome writing using DNA polymerases and HUH endonucleases. Ferreira da Silva J, Tou CJ, King EM, Eller ML, Rufino-Ramos D, Ma L, Cromwell CR, Metovic J, Benning FMC, Chao LH, Eichler FS, Kleinstiver BP. Nat Biotechnol. 2024 Jul 22. doi: 10.1038/s41587-024-02324-x. PubMed 39039307.
Backbone
  Vector backbone: pCMV-T7-SpCas9-P2A-EGFP (RTW3027)
  Backbone manufacturer: Addgene #139987
  Vector type: Mammalian Expression, CRISPR ; in vitro transcription; T7 promoter
Growth in bacteria
  Bacterial resistance: Ampicillin, 100 μg/mL
  Growth temperature: 37°C
  Growth strain: DH5alpha
  Copy number: High Copy
Gene/Insert
  Gene/Insert name: mSA-linker-SV40NLS-nSpCas9-BPNLS-EcKlenow(-exo)-BPNLS (alt name: JO1391)
  Species: Synthetic
  Mutation: nSpCas9(H840A); EcKlenow(-exo;D355A/E357A)
  Promoter: CMV and T7
  Tag / fusion protein: BPNLS (C terminal on backbone)
  Cloning method: Gibson Cloning
  Sequencing primers: 5′ oBK6928-CCAAGTCTCCACCCCATTGACG; 3′ oBK219-GGGAGTGGCACCTTCCAGGGTC
Terms and licenses: Academic/Nonprofit Terms; Industry Terms: Not Available to Industry
Depositor comments: Please visit https://doi.org/10.1101/2023.09.12.557440 for bioRxiv preprint.
How to cite: Click editor utilizing mSA for template recruitment - pCMV-T7-mSA-nCas9-EcKlenow (JO1391) was a gift from Benjamin Kleinstiver (Addgene plasmid # 217802 ; http://n2t.net/addgene:217802 ; RRID:Addgene_217802)
